Addgene plasmid #115502: pCAGGS-myrGFP
Purpose: expression of myristoylated, plasma membrane targeted GFP
Depositing lab: Thomas Biederer. Publication: SynCAM 1 participates in axo-dendritic contact assembly and shapes neuronal growth cones. Stagi M, Fogel AI, Biederer T. Proc Natl Acad Sci U S A. 2010 Apr 20;107(16):7568-73. doi: 10.1073/pnas.0911798107. Epub 2010 Apr 5. PubMed 20368431.
Backbone
  Vector backbone: pCAG-GS
  Backbone manufacturer: Jun-ichi Miyazaki
  Vector type: Mammalian Expression
Growth in bacteria
  Bacterial resistance: Ampicillin, 100 μg/mL
  Growth temperature: 37°C
  Growth strain: DH5alpha
  Copy number: High Copy
Gene/Insert
  Gene/Insert name: myristoylated GFP
  Promoter: chicken beta-actin
  Cloning method: Restriction Enzyme; 5′ cloning site unknown (unknown if destroyed); 3′ cloning site unknown (unknown if destroyed)
  Sequencing primers: 5′ unknown
Resource information
  A portion of this plasmid was derived from a plasmid made by: pCAGGS (Niwa et al. Gene 108, 193-199 (1991)) was obtained from Dr. J. Miyazaki (Osaka University)
Terms and licenses: Academic/Nonprofit Terms; Industry Terms: Not Available to Industry
How to cite: pCAGGS-myrGFP was a gift from Thomas Biederer (Addgene plasmid # 115502 ; http://n2t.net/addgene:115502 ; RRID:Addgene_115502)
