[The description below was written by a language model from this plasmid's Addgene catalogue record.]
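Description:
pCAGGS-myrGFP is a mammalian expression plasmid built on the pCAGGS (pCAG-GS) backbone and designed to produce a myristoylated, plasma membrane-targeted form of GFP. It is maintained in E. coli as a high-copy plasmid under ampicillin selection. The record lists no mammalian selection marker, so nothing in it points beyond transient transfection. No feature table is provided, and the bacterial origin of replication, polyadenylation signal and other backbone elements are not itemised.

The insert is GFP carrying a myristoylation signal, driven by the chicken beta-actin promoter named in the record. In pCAGGS-type vectors this promoter is generally combined with a CMV enhancer to form the strong, broadly active CAG unit, although the enhancer is not explicitly listed here. A myristoylation motif directs co-translational attachment of a fatty acid to the protein's N-terminus, anchoring the fluorescent protein to the inner leaflet of the plasma membrane rather than leaving it diffuse in the cytosol. The source of the myristoylation sequence, the particular GFP variant and the restriction sites used for cloning are not stated.

Membrane-anchored GFP outlines cell contours and fine processes more sharply than soluble GFP. This makes the construct useful for visualising cell morphology in live or fixed transfected cells. The associated publication concerns axo-dendritic contact assembly and neuronal growth cone shape, which suggests use as a membrane label for imaging thin neuronal structures such as growth cones and neurites, although the record itself states only the expression purpose.
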