>Addgene plasmid #115502 | pCAGGS-myrGFP | addgene partial sequence | sequence record 224468 | Addgene NGS Result
ATGGGGAGTAGCAAGAGCAAGCCTAAGGACCCCAGCCAGCGCCGGCCCGGGAGATCCACTAGTAACGGCC
GCCAGTGTGCTGGAATTCTGCAGTCGACGGTACCGCGGGCCCGGGATCCACCGGTCGCCACCATGGTGAG
CAAGGGCGAGGAGCTGTTCACCGGGGTGGTGCCCATCCTGGTCGAGCTGGACGGCGACGTAAACGGCCAC
AAGTTCAGCGTGTCCGGCGAGGGCGAGGGCGATGCCACCTACGGCAAGCTGACCCTGAAGTTCATCTGCA
CCACCGGCAAGCTGCCCGTGCCCTGGCCCACCCTCGTGACCACCCTGACCTACGGCGTGCAGTGCTTCAG
CCGCTACCCCGACCACATGAAGCAGCACGACTTCTTCAAGTCCGCCATGCCCGAAGGCTACGTCCAGGAG
CGCACCATCTTCTTCAAGGACGACGGCAACTACAAGACCCGCGCCGAGGTGAAGTTCGAGGGCGACACCC
TGGTGAACCGCATCGAGCTGAAGGGCATCGACTTCAAGGAGGACGGCAACATCCTGGGGCACAAGCTGGA
GTACAACTACAACAGCCACAACGTCTATATCATGGCCGACAAGCAGAAGAACGGCATCAAGGTGAACTTC
AAGATCCGCCACAACATCGAGGACGGCAGCGTGCAGCTCGCCGACCACTACCAGCAGAACACCCCCATCG
GCGACGGCCCCGTGCTGCTGCCCGACAACCACTACCTGAGCACCCAGTCCGCCCTGAGCAAAGACCCCAA
CGAGAAGCGCGATCACATGGTCCTGCTGGAGTTCGTGACCGCCGCCGGGATCACTCTCGGCATGGACGAG
CTGTACAAGTAAAGCTCGAGCGAAGGGCGAATTCACTCCTCAGGTGCAGGCTGCCTATCAGAAGGTGGTG
GCTGGTGTGGCCAATGCCCTGGCTCACAAATACCACTGAGATCTTTTTCCCTCTGCCAAAAATTATGGGG
ACATCATGAAGCCCCTTGAGCATCTGACTTCTGGCTAATAAAGGAAATTTATTTTCATTGCAATAGTGTG
TTGGAATTTTTTGTGTCTCTCACTCGGAAGGACATATGGGAGGGCAAATCATTTAAAACATCAGAATGAG
TATTTGGTTTAGAGTTTGGCAACATATGCCCATATGCTGGCTGCCATGAACAAAGGTTGGCTATAAAGAG
GTCATCAGTATATGAAACAGCCCCCTGCTGTCCATTCCTTATTCCATAGAAAAGCCTTGACTTGAGGTTA
GATTTTTTTTATATTTTGTTTTGTGTTATTTTTTTCTTTAACATCCCTAAAATTTTCCTTACATGTTTTA
CTAGCCAGATTTTTCCTCCTCTCCTGACTACTCCCAGTCATAGCTGTCCCTCTTCTCTTATGGAGATCCC
TCGACCTGCAGCCCAAGCTTGGCGTAATCATGGTCATAGCTGTTTCCTGTGTGAAATTGTTATCCGCTCA
CAATTCCACACAACATACGAGCCGGAAGCATAAAGTGTAAAGCCTGGGGTGCCTAATGAGTGAGCTAACT
CACATTAATTGCGTTGCGCTCACTGCCCGCTTTCCAGTCGGGAAACCTGTCGTGCCAGCGGATCCGCATC
TCAATTAGTCAGCAACCATAGTCCCGCCCCTAACTCCGCCCATCCCGCCCCTAACTCCGCCCAGTTCCGC
CCATTCTCCGCCCCATGGCTGACTAATTTTTTTTATTTATGCAGAGGCCGAGGCCGCCTCGGCCTCTGAG
CTATTCCAGAAGTAGTGAGGAGGCTTTTTTGGAGGCCTAGGCTTTTGCAAAAAGCTAACTTGTTTATTGC
AGCTTATAATGGTTACAAATAAAGCAATAGCATCACAAATTTCACAAATAAAGCATTTTTTTCACTGCAT
TCTAGTTGTGGTTTGTCCAAACTCATCAATGTATCTTATCATGTCTGGATCCGCTGCATTAATGAATCGG
CCAACGCGCGGGGAGAGGCGGTTTGCGTATTGGGCGCTCTTCCGCTTCCTCGCTCACTGACTCGCTGCGC
TCGGTCGTTCGGCTGCGGCGAGCGGTATCAGCTCACTCAAAGGCGGTAATACGGTTATCCACAGAATCAG
GGGATAACGCAGGAAAGAACATGTGAGCAAAAGGCCAGCAAAAGGCCAGGAACCGTAAAAAGGCCGCGTT
GCTGGCGTTTTTCCATAGGCTCCGCCCCCCTGACGAGCATCACAAAAATCGACGCTCAAGTCAGAGGTGG
CGAAACCCGACAGGACTATAAAGATACCAGGCGTTTCCCCCTGGAAGCTCCCTCGTGCGCTCTCCTGTTC
CGACCCTGCCGCTTACCGGATACCTGTCCGCCTTTCTCCCTTCGGGAAGCGTGGCGCTTTCTCATAGCTC
ACGCTGTAGGTATCTCAGTTCGGTGTAGGTCGTTCGCTCCAAGCTGGGCTGTGTGCACGAACCCCCCGTT
CAGCCCGACCGCTGCGCCTTATCCGGTAACTATCGTCTTGAGTCCAACCCGGTAAGACACGACTTATCGC
CACTGGCAGCAGCCACTGGTAACAGGATTAGCAGAGCGAGGTATGTAGGCGGTGCTACAGAGTTCTTGAA
GTGGTGGCCTAACTACGGCTACACTAGAAGAACAGTATTTGGTATCTGCGCTCTGCTGAAGCCAGTTACC
TTCGGAAAAAGAGTTGGTAGCTCTTGATCCGGCAAACAAACCACCGCTGGTAGCGGTGGTTTTTTTGTTT
GCAAGCAGCAGATTACGCGCAGAAAAAAAGGATCTCAAGAAGATCCTTTGATCTTTTCTACGGGGTCTGA
CGCTCAGTGGAACGAAAACTCACGTTAAGGGATTTTGGTCATGAGATTATCAAAAAGGATCTTCACCTAG
ATCCTTTTAAATTAAAAATGAAGTTTTAAATCAATCTAAAGTATATATGAGTAAACTTGGTCTGACAGTT
ACCAATGCTTAATCAGTGAGGCACCTATCTCAGCGATCTGTCTATTTCGTTCATCCATAGTTGCCTGACT
CCCCGTCGTGTAGATAACTACGATACGGGAGGGCTTACCATCTGGCCCCAGTGCTGCAATGATACCGCGA
GACCCACGCTCACCGGCTCCAGATTTATCAGCAATAAACCAGCCAGCCGGAAGGGCCGAGCGCAGAAGTG
GTCCTGCAACTTTATCCGCCTCCATCCAGTCTATTAATTGTTGCCGGGAAGCTAGAGTAAGTAGTTCGCC
AGTTAATAGTTTGCGCAACGTTGTTGCCATTGCTACAGGCATCGTGGTGTCACGCTCGTCGTTTGGTATG
GCTTCATTCAGCTCCGGTTCCCAACGATCAAGGCGAGTTACATGATCCCCCATGTTGTGCAAAAAAGCGG
TTAGCTCCTTCGGTCCTCCGATCGTTGTCAGAAGTAAGTTGGCCGCAGTGTTATCACTCATGGTTATGGC
AGCACTGCATAATTCTCTTACTGTCATGCCATCCGTAAGATGCTTTTCTGTGACTGGTGAGTACTCAACC
AAGTCATTCTGAGAATAGTGTATGCGGCGACCGAGTTGCTCTTGCCCGGCGTCAATACGGGATAATACCG
CGCCACATAGCAGAACTTTAAAAGTGCTCATCATTGGAAAACGTTCTTCGGGGCGAAAACTCTCAAGGAT
CTTACCGCTGTTGAGATCCAGTTCGATGTAACCCACTCGTGCACCCAACTGATCTTCAGCATCTTTTACT
TTCACCAGCGTTTCTGGGTGAGCAAAAACAGGAAGGCAAAATGCCGCAAAAAAGGGAATAAGGGCGACAC
GGAAATGTTGAATACTCATACTCTTCCTTTTTCAATATTATTGAAGCATTTATCAGGGTTATTGTCTCAT
GAGCGGATACATATTTGAATGTATTTAGAAAAATAAACAAATAGGGGTTCCGCGCACATTTCCCCGAAAA
GTGCCACCTGGGTCGACATTGATTATTGACTAGTTATTAATAGTAATCAATTACGGGGTCATTAGTTCAT
AGCCCATATATGGAGTTCCGCGTTACATAACTTACGGTAAATGGCCCGCCTGGCTGACCGCCCAACGACC
CCCGCCCATTGACGTCAATAATGACGTATGTTCCCATAGTAACGCCAATAGGGACTTTCCATTGACGTCA
ATGGGTGGAGTATTTACGGTAAACTGCCCACTTGGCAGTACATCAAGTGTATCATATGCCAAGTACGCCC
CCTATTGACGTCAATGACGGTAAATGGCCCGCCTGGCATTATGCCCAGTACATGACCTTATGGGACTTTC
CTACTTGGCAGTACATCTACGTATTAGTCATCGCTATTACCATGGTCGAGGTGAGCCCCACGTTCTGCTT
CACTCTCCCCATCTCCCCCCCCTCCCCACCCCCAATTTTGTATTTATTTATTTTTTAATTATTTTGTGCA
GCGATGGGGGCGGGGGGGGGGGGGGTTGTGCTGTCTCATCATTTTGGCAAAGAATTCGCCCTTCGCTCGA
GACC
